>Addgene plasmid #58467 | pEGFP-C1 Lifeact-EGFP-2XNLS | depositor full sequence | sequence record 90305 | pEGFP-C1 Lifeact-EGFP-2XNLS sequence 4856 bps
TAGTTATTAATAGTAATCAATTACGGGGTCATTAGTTCATAGCCCATATATGGAGTTCCGCGTTACATAA
CTTACGGTAAATGGCCCGCCTGGCTGACCGCCCAACGACCCCCGCCCATTGACGTCAATAATGACGTATG
TTCCCATAGTAACGCCAATAGGGACTTTCCATTGACGTCAATGGGTGGAGTATTTACGGTAAACTGCCCA
CTTGGCAGTACATCAAGTGTATCATATGCCAAGTACGCCCCCTATTGACGTCAATGACGGTAAATGGCCC
GCCTGGCATTATGCCCAGTACATGACCTTATGGGACTTTCCTACTTGGCAGTACATCTACGTATTAGTCA
TCGCTATTACCATGGTGATGCGGTTTTGGCAGTACATCAATGGGCGTGGATAGCGGTTTGACTCACGGGG
ATTTCCAAGTCTCCACCCCATTGACGTCAATGGGAGTTTGTTTTGGCACCAAAATCAACGGGACTTTCCA
AAATGTCGTAACAACTCCGCCCCATTGACGCAAATGGGCGGTAGGCGTGTACGGTGGGAGGTCTATATAA
GCAGAGCTGGTTTAGTGAACCGTCAGATCCGCTAGCATGGGCGTGGCCGACCTGATCAAGAAGTTCGAGA
GCATCAGCAAGGAAGAGGGCGACCCAGTACCGGTCGCCACCATGGTGAGCAAGGGCGAGGAGCTGTTCAC
CGGGGTGGTGCCCATCCTGGTCGAGCTGGACGGCGACGTAAACGGCCACAAGTTCAGCGTGTCCGGCGAG
GGCGAGGGCGATGCCACCTACGGCAAGCTGACCCTGAAGTTCATCTGCACCACCGGCAAGCTGCCCGTGC
CCTGGCCCACCCTCGTGACCACCCTGACCTACGGCGTGCAGTGCTTCAGCCGCTACCCCGACCACATGAA
GCAGCACGACTTCTTCAAGTCCGCCATGCCCGAAGGCTACGTCCAGGAGCGCACCATCTTCTTCAAGGAC
GACGGCAACTACAAGACCCGCGCCGAGGTGAAGTTCGAGGGCGACACCCTGGTGAACCGCATCGAGCTGA
AGGGCATCGACTTCAAGGAGGACGGCAACATCCTGGGGCACAAGCTGGAGTACAACTACAACAGCCACAA
CGTCTATATCATGGCCGACAAGCAGAAGAACGGCATCAAGGTGAACTTCAAGATCCGCCACAACATCGAG
GACGGCAGCGTGCAGCTCGCCGACCACTACCAGCAGAACACCCCCATCGGCGACGGCCCCGTGCTGCTGC
CCGACAACCACTACCTGAGCACCCAGTCCGCCCTGAGCAAAGACCCCAACGAGAAGCGCGATCACATGGT
CCTGCTGGAGTTCGTGACCGCCGCCGGGATCACTCTCGGCATGGACGAGCTGTACAAGTCCGGACTCAGA
TCTCGAGCTCAAGCTTCCATGGATCCAAAAAAGAAGAGAAAGGTAGATCCAAAAAAGAAGAGAAAGGTAG
ATCCAAAAAAGAAGAGAAAGTGATAATAGGGTACCGCGGGCCCGGGATCCACCGGATCTAGATAACTGAT
CATAATCAGCCATACCACATTTGTAGAGGTTTTACTTGCTTTAAAAAACCTCCCACACCTCCCCCTGAAC
CTGAAACATAAAATGAATGCAATTGTTGTTGTTAACTTGTTTATTGCAGCTTATAATGGTTACAAATAAA
GCAATAGCATCACAAATTTCACAAATAAAGCATTTTTTTCACTGCATTCTAGTTGTGGTTTGTCCAAACT
CATCAATGTATCTTAACGCGTAAATTGTAAGCGTTAATATTTTGTTAAAATTCGCGTTAAATTTTTGTTA
AATCAGCTCATTTTTTAACCAATAGGCCGAAATCGGCAAAATCCCTTATAAATCAAAAGAATAGACCGAG
ATAGGGT
[37 nt withheld, positions 1898-1934]
AAAGAACGTGGACTCCAACGTCAAAGG
[49 nt withheld, positions 1962-2010]
T
[91 nt withheld, positions 2012-2102]
G
[124 nt withheld, positions 2104-2227]
CAGGTGGCACTTTTCGGGGAAATGTGCGCGGAACCCCTATTTGTTTATTTTTCTAAATACATTCAAATAT
GTATCCGCTCATGAGACAATAACCCTGATAAATGCTTCAATAATATTGAAAAAGGAAGAGTCCTGAGGCG
GAAAGAACCAGCTGTGGAATGTGTGTCAGTTAGGGTGTGGAAAGTCCCCAGGCTCCCCAGCAGGCAGAAG
TATGCAAAGCATGCATCTCAATTAGTCAGCAACCAGGTGTGGAAAGTCCCCAGGCTCCCCAGCAGGCAGA
AGTATGCAAAGCATGCATCTCAATTAGTCAGCAACCATAGTCCCGCCCCTAACTCCGCCCATCCCGCCCC
TAACTCCGCCCAGTTCCGCCCATTCTCCGCCCCATGGCTGACTAATTTTTTTTATTTATGCAGAGGCCGA
GGCCGCCTCGGCCTCTGAGCTATTCCAGAAGTAGTGAGGAGGCTTTTTTGGAGGCCTAGGCTTTTGCAAA
GATCGATCAAGAGACAGGATGAGGATCGTTTCGCATGATTGAACAAGATGGATTGCACGCAGGTTCTCCG
GCCGCTTGGGTGGAGAGGCTATTCGGCTATGACTGGGCACAACAGACAATCGGCTGCTCTGATGCCGCCG
TGTTCCGGCTGTCAGCGCAGGGGCGCCCGGTTCTTTTTGTCAAGACCGACCTGTCCGGTGCCCTGAATGA
ACTGCAAGACGAGGCAGCGCGGCTATCGTGGCTGGCCACGACGGGCGTTCCTTGCGCAGCTGTGCTCGAC
GTTGTCACTGAAGCGGGAAGGGACTGGCTGCTATTGGGCGAAGTGCCGGGGCAGGATCTCCTGTCATCTC
ACCTTGCTCCTGCCGAGAAAGTATCCATCATGGCTGATGCAATGCGGCGGCTGCATACGCTTGATCCGGC
TACCTGCCCATTCGACCACCAAGCGAAACATCGCATCGAGCGAGCACGTACTCGGATGGAAGCCGGTCTT
GTCGATCAGGATGATCTGGACGAAGAGCATCAGGGGCTCGCGCCAGCCGAACTGTTCGCCAGGCTCAAGG
CGAGCATGCCCGACGGCGAGGATCTCGTCGTGACCCATGGCGATGCCTGCTTGCCGAATATCATGGTGGA
AAATGGCCGCTTTTCTGGATTCATCGACTGTGGCCGGCTGGGTGTGGCGGACCGCTATCAGGACATAGCG
TTGGCTACCCGTGATATTGCTGAAGAGCTTGGCGGCGAATGGGCTGACCGCTTCCTCGTGCTTTACGGTA
TCGCCGCTCCCGATTCGCAGCGCATCGCCTTCTATCGCCTTCTTGACGAGTTCTTCTGAGCGGGACTCTG
GGGTTCGAAATGACCGACCAAGCGACGCCCAACCTGCCATCACGAGATTTCGATTCCACCGCCGCCTTCT
ATGAAAGGTTGGGCTTCGGAATCGTTTTCCGGGACGCCGGCTGGATGATCCTCCAGCGCGGGGATCTCAT
GCTGGAGTTCTTCGCCCACCCTAGGGGGAGGCTAACTGAAACACGGAAGGAGACAATACCGGAAGGAACC
CGCGCTATGACGGCAATAAAAAGACAGAATAAAACGCACGGTGTTGGGTCGTTTGTTCATAAACGCGGGG
TTCGGTCCCAGGGCTGGCACTCTGTCGATACCCCACCGAGACCCCATTGGGGCCAATACGCCCGCGTTTC
TTCCTTTTCCCCACCCCACCCCCCAAGTTCGGGTGAAGGCCCAGGGCTCGCAGCCAACGTCGGGGCGGCA
GGCCCTGCCATAGCCTCAGGTTACTCATATATACTTTAGATTGATTTAAAACTTCATTTTTAATTTAAAA
GGATCTAGGTGAAGATCCTTTTTGATAATCTCATGACCAAAATCCCTTAACGTGAGTTTTCGTTCCACTG
AGCGTCAGACCCCGTAGAAAAGATCAAAGGATCTTCTTGAGATCCTTTTTTTCTGCGCGTAATCTGCTGC
TTGCAAACAAAAAAACCACCGCTACCAGCGGTGGTTTGTTTGCCGGATCAAGAGCTACCAACTCTTTTTC
CGAAGGTAACTGGCTTCAGCAGAGCGCAGATACCAAATACTGTTCTTCTAGTGTAGCCGTAGTTAGGCCA
CCACTTCAAGAACTCTGTAGCACCGCCTACATACCTCGCTCTGCTAATCCTGTTACCAGTGGCTGCTGCC
AGTGGCGATAAGTCGTGTCTTACCGGGTTGGACTCAAGACGATAGTTACCGGATAAGGCGCAGCGGTCGG
GCTGAACGGGGGGTTCGTGCACACAGCCCAGCTTGGAGCGAACGACCTACACCGAACTGAGATACCTACA
GCGTGAGCTATGAGAAAGCGCCACGCTTCCCGAAGGGAGAAAGGCGGACAGGTATCCGGTAAGCGGCAGG
GTCGGAACAGGAGAGCGCACGAGGGAGCTTCCAGGGGGAAACGCCTGGTATCTTTATAGTCCTGTCGGGT
TTCGCCACCTCTGACTTGAGCGTCGATTTTTGTGATGCTCGTCAGGGGGGCGGAGCCTATGGAAAAACGC
CAGCAACGCGGCCTTTTTACGGTTCCTGGCCTTTTGCTGGCCTTTTGCTCACATGTTCTTTCCTGCGTTA
TCCCCTGATTCTGTGGATAACCGTATTACCGCCATGCAT
Features (pLannotate 1.2.2; 19 found; start..end, strand, type, name):
     61..364     +  enhancer       CMV enhancer: human cytomegalovirus immediate early enhancer
    365..568     +  promoter       CMV promoter: human cytomegalovirus (CMV) immediate early promoter
    597..653     +  CDS            ABP140 (fragment): AB140_YEAST - Also known as TRM140. Experimental evidence at protein level: Swiss-Prot protein existence level 1. S-adenosyl-L-methionine-dependent methyltransferase that mediates N(3)-methylcytidine modification of residue 32 of the tRNA anticodon loop of tRNA(Thr) and tRNA(Ser). Binds F-actin and shows weak F-actin cross-linking activity. From Saccharomyces cerevisiae (strain ATCC 204508 / S288c) (Baker's yeast).
    672..1388    +  CDS            EGFP: EGFP is a basic (constitutively fluorescent) green fluorescent protein published in 1996, derived from Aequorea victoria. It is reported to be a rapidly-maturing weak dimer with moderate acid sensitivity.
   1389..1417    +  misc_feature   MCS (fragment): multiple cloning site
   1425..1445    +  CDS            SV40 NLS: nuclear localization signal of SV40 (simian virus 40) large T antigen
   1449..1469    +  CDS            SV40 NLS: nuclear localization signal of SV40 (simian virus 40) large T antigen
   1473..1490    +  CDS            SV40 NLS (fragment): nuclear localization signal of SV40 (simian virus 40) large T antigen
   1500..1525    +  misc_feature   MCS (fragment): multiple cloning site
   1537..1621    +  CDS            large T antigen (fragment): large T antigen from SV40 (simian virus 40)
   1644..1765    +  polyA_signal   SV40 poly(A) signal: SV40 polyadenylation signal
   1799..2227    -  rep_origin     f1 ori (sequence partly withheld): f1 bacteriophage origin of replication; arrow indicates direction of (+) strand synthesis
   2254..2358    +  promoter       AmpR promoter: bla
   2360..2717    +  promoter       SV40 promoter: SV40 enhancer and early promoter
   2752..3546    +  CDS            NeoR/KanR: aminoglycoside phosphotransferase from Tn5; aph(3')-II (or nptII); confers resistance to neomycin, kanamycin, and G418 (Geneticin®)
   3567..3719    +  CDS            ble (fragment): BLE_KLEPN - Experimental evidence at protein level: Swiss-Prot protein existence level 1. Binding protein with a strong affinity to the bleomycin family of antibiotics. Binds to CL990; an antimitotic-antibiotic compound. From Klebsiella pneumoniae.
   3778..3825    +  polyA_signal   HSV TK poly(A) signal: herpes simplex virus thymidine kinase polyadenylation signal (Cole and Stacy, 1985)
   3916..3932    -  polyA_signal   bGH poly(A) signal (fragment): bovine growth hormone polyadenylation signal
   4154..4742    +  rep_origin     ori: high-copy-number ColE1/pMB1/pBR322/pUC origin of replication
