[The description below was written by a language model from this plasmid's Addgene catalogue record and pLannotate feature annotations shown in this document.]
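Description:
pEGFP-C1 Lifeact-EGFP-2XNLS is a mammalian expression plasmid built on the Clontech pEGFP-C1 backbone that produces a nuclear-targeted fluorescent reporter for filamentous actin. It replicates in E. coli from a high-copy ColE1/pUC-type origin and also carries an f1 phage origin. A single Tn5 aminoglycoside phosphotransferase gene (NeoR/KanR) provides both selections. A bacterial promoter drives it for kanamycin resistance, and the SV40 enhancer/early promoter, with an HSV TK polyadenylation signal downstream, drives it for G418 selection of transfected mammalian cells.

The expression cassette uses the human CMV immediate-early enhancer and promoter and ends in the SV40 poly(A) signal. Its open reading frame starts with Lifeact, a short synthetic peptide corresponding to the F-actin-binding N-terminus of yeast Abp140, inserted between NheI and AgeI upstream of EGFP. Downstream of EGFP, tandem SV40 large T antigen nuclear localization signals followed by stop codons were inserted between HindIII and KpnI of the multiple cloning site. Both small inserts were made from annealed oligonucleotides. The fusion is therefore imported into the nucleus, where Lifeact binding lets EGFP fluorescence report actin filaments without the overwhelming cytoplasmic signal, matching the stated use of visualizing nuclear actin in somatic cells.

The record has some inconsistencies. The name and insert field say two NLS copies, the derivation note mentions a 3X NLS, and the feature table finds two complete NLS motifs plus a partial third. The deposited full sequence is 4,856 nt, whereas the catalogue lists a total size of about 5,500 bp.
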