Addgene plasmid #58467: pEGFP-C1 Lifeact-EGFP-2XNLS
Purpose: Expresses a nuclear-targeted actin filament reporter, consisting of the peptide Lifeact, on a CMV promoter
Depositing lab: Dyche Mullins. Depositing organization: University of California, San Francisco (UCSF). Publication: Visualization of actin filaments and monomers in somatic cell nuclei. Belin BJ, Cimini BA, Blackburn EH, Mullins RD. Mol Biol Cell. 2013 Apr;24(7):982-94. doi: 10.1091/mbc.E12-09-0685. Epub 2013 Feb 27. PubMed 23447706.
Backbone
  Vector backbone: pEGFP-C1
  Backbone manufacturer: Clontech
  Backbone size w/o insert (bp): 4700
  Total vector size (bp): 5500
  Vector type: Mammalian Expression
  Selectable markers: Neomycin (select with G418)
Growth in bacteria
  Bacterial resistance: Kanamycin, 50 μg/mL
  Growth temperature: 37°C
  Growth strain: Top10
  Copy number: High Copy
Gene/Insert 1
  Gene/Insert name: Lifeact
  Species: Synthetic
  Insert size (bp): 60
  Promoter: CMV
  Tag / fusion protein: EGFP (C terminal on insert)
  Cloning method: Restriction Enzyme; 5′ cloning site NheI (not destroyed); 3′ cloning site AgeI (not destroyed)
  Sequencing primers: 5′ CMV Forward; 3′ EGFP Reverse
Gene/Insert 2
  Gene/Insert name: 2X NLS with 2X stop codons
  Species: SV40 virus
  Insert size (bp): 72
  Promoter: CMV
  Tag / fusion protein: EGFP (N terminal on insert)
  Cloning method: Restriction Enzyme; 5′ cloning site HindIII (not destroyed); 3′ cloning site KpnI (not destroyed)
  Sequencing primers: 5′ EGFP Forward; 3′ SV40 polyA Reverse
Resource information
  A portion of this plasmid was derived from a plasmid made by: 3X NLS (with stop codons) and Lifeact were both cloned by insertion of annealed primers with flanking restriction sites.
Terms and licenses: Academic/Nonprofit Terms; Industry Terms: Not Available to Industry
How to cite: pEGFP-C1 Lifeact-EGFP-2XNLS was a gift from Dyche Mullins (Addgene plasmid # 58467 ; http://n2t.net/addgene:58467 ; RRID:Addgene_58467)
