>Addgene plasmid #58467 | pEGFP-C1 Lifeact-EGFP-2XNLS | addgene partial sequence | sequence record 101135 | CMV-F 5'-CGCAAATGGGCGGTAGGCGTG-3'
GTCAGATCCGCTAGCATGATGGGCGTGGCCGACCTGATCAAGAAGTTCGAGAGCATCAGCAAGGAAGAGG
GCGACCCAGGGGGGGGGGGGGTACCGGTCGCCACCATGGTGAGCAAGGGCGAGGAGCTGTTCACCGGGGT
GGTGCCCATCCTGGTCGAGCTGGACGGCGACGTAAACGGCCACAAGTTCAGCGTGTCCGGCGAGGGCGAG
GGCGATGCCACCTACGGCAAGCTGACCCTGAAGTTCATCTGCACCACCGGCAAGCTGCCCGTGCCCTGGC
CCACCCTCGTGACCACCCTGACCTACGGCGTGCAGTGCTTCAGCCGCTACCCCGACCACATGAAGCAGCA
CGACTTCTTCAAGTCCGCCATGCCCGAAGGCTACGTCCAGGAGCGCACCATCTTCTTCAAGGACGACGGC
AACTACAAGACCCGCGCCGAGGTGAAGTTCGAGGGCGACACCCTGGTGAACCGCATCGAGCTGAAGGGCA
TCGACTTCAAGGAGGACGGCAACATCCTGGGGCACAAGCTGGAGTACAACTACAACAGCCACAACGTCTA
TATCATGGCCGACAAGCAGAAGAACGGCATCAAGGTGAACTTCAAGATCCGCCACAACATCGAGGACGGC
AGCGTGCAGCTCGCCGACCACTACCAGCAGAACACCCCCATCGGCGACGGCCCCGTGCTGCTGCCCGACA
ACCACTACCTGAGCACCCAGTCCGCCCTGAGCAAAGACCCCAACGAGAAGCGCGATCACATGGTCCTGCT
GGA
