>Addgene plasmid #58467 | pEGFP-C1 Lifeact-EGFP-2XNLS | addgene partial sequence | sequence record 101136 | SV40pA-R 5'-GAAATTTGTGATGCTATTGC-3'
CAAGCTGCCCGTGCCCTGGCCCACCCTCGTGACCACCCTGACCTACGGCGTGCAGTGCTTCAGCCGCTAC
CCCGACCACATGAAGCAGCACGACTTCTTCAAGTCCGCCATGCCCGAAGGCTACGTCCAGGAGCGCACCA
TCTTCTTCAAGGACGACGGCAACTACAAGACCCGCGCCGAGGTGAAGTTCGAGGGCGACACCCTGGTGAA
CCGCATCGAGCTGAAGGGCATCGACTTCAAGGAGGACGGCAACATCCTGGGGCACAAGCTGGAGTACAAC
TACAACAGCCACAACGTCTATATCATGGCCGACAAGCAGAAGAACGGCATCAAGGTGAACTTCAAGATCC
GCCACAACATCGAGGACGGCAGCGTGCAGCTCGCCGACCACTACCAGCAGAACACCCCCATCGGCGACGG
CCCCGTGCTGCTGCCCGACAACCACTACCTGAGCACCCAGTCCGCCCTGAGCAAAGACCCCAACGAGAAG
CGCGATCACATGGTCCTGCTGGAGTTCGTGACCGCCGCCGGGATCACTCTCGGCATGGACGAGCTGTACA
AGTCCGGACTCAGATCTCGAGCTCAAGCTTCCATGGATCCAAAAAAGAAGAGAAAGGTAGATCCAAAAAA
GAAGAGAAAGGTAGATCCAAAAAGAAGAGAAAGTGATAATAGGGTACCGCGGGCCCGGGATCCACCGGAT
CTAGATAACTGATCATAATCAGCCATACCACATTTGTAGAGGTTTTACTTGCTTTAAAAAACCTCCCACA
CCTCCCCCTGAACCTGAAACATAAAATGAATGC
